Addgene plasmid #120179: pCMV-GFP-CENPBpA-fixed-length-clone-1
Purpose: Randomly picked clone 1 of the pCMV-GFP-CENPBpA-fixed-length library
Depositing lab: David Bartel. Depositing organization: Whitehead Institute for Biomedical Research. Publication: Widespread Influence of 3'-End Structures on Mammalian mRNA Processing and Stability. Wu X, Bartel DP. Cell. 2017 May 18;169(5):905-917.e11. doi: 10.1016/j.cell.2017.04.036. PubMed 28525757.
Backbone
  Vector backbone: pCMV-GFP
  Vector type: Mammalian Expression
Growth in bacteria
  Bacterial resistance: Ampicillin, 100 μg/mL
  Growth temperature: 37°C
  Growth strain: DH5alpha
  Copy number: Unknown
Gene/Insert
  Gene/Insert name: CENPB poly(A) site
  Species: H. sapiens (human)
  Insert size (bp): 254
Terms and licenses: Academic/Nonprofit Terms; Industry Terms: Not Available to Industry
How to cite: pCMV-GFP-CENPBpA-fixed-length-clone-1 was a gift from David Bartel (Addgene plasmid # 120179 ; http://n2t.net/addgene:120179 ; RRID:Addgene_120179)
