[The description below was written by a language model from this plasmid's Addgene catalogue record and pLannotate feature annotations shown in this document.]
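Description:
pCMV-GFP-CENPBpA-fixed-length-clone-1 is a 4.7 kb mammalian expression reporter plasmid built on the pCMV-GFP backbone. It is a single, randomly picked clone from the pCMV-GFP-CENPBpA-fixed-length library. It is propagated in E. coli using a high-copy ColE1/pUC-type origin and is selected with ampicillin through a β-lactamase gene driven by its own bla promoter. The backbone also carries an SV40 origin of replication with a fragment of the SV40 early promoter and an SV40 poly(A) signal. Remnants of lac promoter/operator and lacI sequences are also present and appear to be cloning-vector leftovers rather than functional parts.

The expression unit consists of the human cytomegalovirus immediate early enhancer and promoter, a short multiple cloning site, and the EGFP coding sequence. The catalogued insert is a 254 bp segment containing the human CENPB polyadenylation site. The feature table does not annotate it, but it most plausibly occupies the unannotated gap between the end of EGFP and the next annotated feature. Further downstream lie a β-globin-like fragment and the rabbit β-globin poly(A) signal. These could serve as a backup 3'-end processing site for transcripts that read through the CENPB site, although the record does not state this role.

The associated work concerns how 3'-end structures affect mammalian mRNA processing and stability, so this clone probably serves as a representative library member for testing cleavage and polyadenylation at the CENPB site with a GFP reporter. The record does not describe what sequence variation distinguishes this clone from others in the library, or what "fixed-length" refers to.
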