Features (pLannotate 1.2.2; 17 found; start..end, strand, type, name):
     27..330     +  enhancer       CMV enhancer: human cytomegalovirus immediate early enhancer
    331..534     +  promoter       CMV promoter: human cytomegalovirus (CMV) immediate early promoter
    557..637     +  misc_feature   MCS: multiple cloning site
    645..1364    +  CDS            EGFP: the original enhanced GFP (Yang et al., 1996) mammalian codon-optimized
   1568..1699    +  CDS            HBB (fragment): HBB_EULFU - Experimental evidence at protein level: Swiss-Prot protein existence level 1. Involved in oxygen transport from the lung to the various peripheral tissues. From Eulemur fulvus fulvus (Brown lemur).
   1770..1825    +  polyA_signal   β-globin poly(A) signal: rabbit β-globin polyadenylation signal (Gil and Proudfoot, 1987)
   2210..2226    -  protein_bind   lac operator: The lac repressor binds to the lac operator to inhibit transcription in E. coli. This inhibition can be relieved by adding lactose or isopropyl-β-D-thiogalactopyranoside (IPTG). lac repressor encoded by lacI
   2234..2264    -  promoter       lac promoter: promoter for the E. coli lac operon
   2279..2300    -  protein_bind   CAP binding site: CAP binding activates transcription in the presence of cAMP. E. coli catabolite activator protein
   2313..2352    -  CDS            lacI (fragment): lac repressor; lacI; The lac repressor binds to the lac operator to inhibit transcription in E. coli. This inhibition can be relieved by adding lactose or isopropyl-β-D-thiogalactopyranoside (IPTG).
   2359..2381    +  promoter       SV40 promoter (fragment): SV40 enhancer and early promoter
   2405..2540    +  rep_origin     SV40 ori: SV40 origin of replication
   2560..2694    +  polyA_signal   SV40 poly(A) signal: SV40 polyadenylation signal
   2696..2750    -  CDS            lacI (fragment): lac repressor; lacI; The lac repressor binds to the lac operator to inhibit transcription in E. coli. This inhibition can be relieved by adding lactose or isopropyl-β-D-thiogalactopyranoside (IPTG).
   2933..3521    -  rep_origin     ori: high-copy-number ColE1/pMB1/pBR322/pUC origin of replication
   3692..4552    -  CDS            AmpR: β-lactamase; bla; confers resistance to ampicillin, carbenicillin, and related antibiotics
   4553..4657    -  promoter       AmpR promoter: bla
>Addgene plasmid #120179 | pCMV-GFP-CENPBpA-fixed-length-clone-1 | addgene full sequence | sequence record 274590 | Addgene NGS Result
GTTCATAGCCCATATATGGAGTTCCGCGTTACATAACTTACGGTAAATGGCCCGCCTGGCTGACCGCCCA
ACGACCCCCGCCCATTGACGTCAATAATGACGTATGTTCCCATAGTAACGCCAATAGGGACTTTCCATTG
ACGTCAATGGGTGGAGTATTTACGGTAAACTGCCCACTTGGCAGTACATCAAGTGTATCATATGCCAAGT
ACGCCCCCTATTGACGTCAATGACGGTAAATGGCCCGCCTGGCATTATGCCCAGTACATGACCTTATGGG
ACTTTCCTACTTGGCAGTACATCTACGTATTAGTCATCGCTATTACCATGGTGATGCGGTTTTGGCAGTA
CATCAATGGGCGTGGATAGCGGTTTGACTCACGGGGATTTCCAAGTCTCCACCCCATTGACGTCAATGGG
AGTTTGTTTTGGCACCAAAATCAACGGGACTTTCCAAAATGTCGTAACAACTCCGCCCCATTGACGCAAA
TGGGCGGTAGGCGTGTACGGTGGGAGGTCTATATAAGCAGAGCTGGTTTAGTGAACCGTCAGATCCGCTA
GCGCTACCGGACTCAGATCTCGAGCTCAAGCTTCGAATTCTGCAGTCGACGGTACCGCGGGCCCGGGATC
CACCGGTCGCCACCATGGTGAGCAAGGGCGAGGAGCTGTTCACCGGGGTGGTGCCCATCCTGGTCGAGCT
GGACGGCGACGTAAACGGCCACAAGTTCAGCGTGTCCGGCGAGGGCGAGGGCGATGCCACCTACGGCAAG
CTGACCCTGAAGTTCATCTGCACCACCGGCAAGCTGCCCGTGCCCTGGCCCACCCTCGTGACCACCCTGA
CCTACGGCGTGCAGTGCTTCAGCCGCTACCCCGACCACATGAAGCAGCACGACTTCTTCAAGTCCGCCAT
GCCCGAAGGCTACGTCCAGGAGCGCACCATCTTCTTCAAGGACGACGGCAACTACAAGACCCGCGCCGAG
GTGAAGTTCGAGGGCGACACCCTGGTGAACCGCATCGAGCTGAAGGGCATCGACTTCAAGGAGGACGGCA
ACATCCTGGGGCACAAGCTGGAGTACAACTACAACAGCCACAACGTCTATATCATGGCCGACAAGCAGAA
GAACGGCATCAAGGTGAACTTCAAGATCCGCCACAACATCGAGGACGGCAGCGTGCAGCTCGCCGACCAC
TACCAGCAGAACACCCCCATCGGCGACGGCCCCGTGCTGCTGCCCGACAACCACTACCTGAGCACCCAGT
CCGCCCTGAGCAAAGACCCCAACGAGAAGCGCGATCACATGGTCCTGCTGGAGTTCGTGACCGCCGCCGG
GATCACTCTCGGCATGGACGAGCTGTACAAGTAAAGCGGCCGCACTCCTCAGGTGCATGCCTCTCCTCCC
TCTCTGGCAGGGCCCCATCCTGGGCAGAGGGGCCTGGGGCTGGGCCCAGAGTCCAGCCGTCCAGCTGCTC
CTTTCCCAGTTTGATTTCAATAAATCGGTCCACTCACCTTTTGTAGGGGTGAACGTTTTAACAGCCAAGG
GTGCATCCTTCATGGTCTGGGCTTGCGTCTGTCTTGGGGGACTTATTCGTCCTGGCTCTCTTTGGTCCTT
GCTCTGGTGGGACATGGAGGCAAGTGTTGAAGGCTGCCTATCAGAAGGTGGTGGCTGGTGTGGCCAATGC
CCTGGCTCACAAATACCACTGAGATCTTTTTCCCTCTGCCAAAAATTATGGGGACATCATGAAGCCCCTT
GAGCATCTGACTTCTGGCTAATAAAGGAAATTTATTTTCATTGCAATAGTGTGTTGGAATTTTTTGTGTC
TCTCACTCGGAAGGACATATGGGAGGGCAAATCATTTAAAACATCAGAATGAGTATTTGGTTTAGAGTTT
GGCAACATATGCCCATATGCTGGCTGCCATGAACAAAGGTTGGCTATAAAGAGGTCATCAGTATATGAAA
CAGCCCCCTGCTGTCCATTCCTTATTCCATAGAAAAGCCTTGACTTGAGGTTAGATTTTTTTTATATTTT
GTTTTGTGTTATTTTTTTCTTTAACATCCCTAAAATTTTCCTTACATGTTTTACTAGCCAGATTTTTCCT
CCTCTCCTGACTACTCCCAGTCATAGCTGTCCCTCTTCTCTTATGGAGATCCCTCGACCTGCAGCCCAAG
CTTGGCGTAATCATGGTCATAGCTGTTTCCTGTGTGAAATTGTTATCCGCTCACAATTCCACACAACATA
CGAGCCGGAAGCATAAAGTGTAAAGCCTGGGGTGCCTAATGAGTGAGCTAACTCACATTAATTGCGTTGC
GCTCACTGCCCGCTTTCCAGTCGGGAAACCTGTCGTGCCAGCGGATCCGCATCTCAATTAGTCAGCAACC
ATAGTCCCGCCCCTAACTCCGCCCATCCCGCCCCTAACTCCGCCCAGTTCCGCCCATTCTCCGCCCCATG
GCTGACTAATTTTTTTTATTTATGCAGAGGCCGAGGCCGCCTCGGCCTCTGAGCTATTCCAGAAGTAGTG
AGGAGGCTTTTTTGGAGGCCTAGGCTTTTGCAAAAAGCTAACTTGTTTATTGCAGCTTATAATGGTTACA
AATAAAGCAATAGCATCACAAATTTCACAAATAAAGCATTTTTTTCACTGCATTCTAGTTGTGGTTTGTC
CAAACTCATCAATGTATCTTATCATGTCTGGATCCGCTGCATTAATGAATCGGCCAACGCGCGGGGAGAG
GCGGTTTGCGTATTGGGCGCTCTTCCGCTTCCTCGCTCACTGACTCGCTGCGCTCGGTCGTTCGGCTGCG
GCGAGCGGTATCAGCTCACTCAAAGGCGGTAATACGGTTATCCACAGAATCAGGGGATAACGCAGGAAAG
AACATGTGAGCAAAAGGCCAGCAAAAGGCCAGGAACCGTAAAAAGGCCGCGTTGCTGGCGTTTTTCCATA
GGCTCCGCCCCCCTGACGAGCATCACAAAAATCGACGCTCAAGTCAGAGGTGGCGAAACCCGACAGGACT
ATAAAGATACCAGGCGTTTCCCCCTGGAAGCTCCCTCGTGCGCTCTCCTGTTCCGACCCTGCCGCTTACC
GGATACCTGTCCGCCTTTCTCCCTTCGGGAAGCGTGGCGCTTTCTCATAGCTCACGCTGTAGGTATCTCA
GTTCGGTGTAGGTCGTTCGCTCCAAGCTGGGCTGTGTGCACGAACCCCCCGTTCAGCCCGACCGCTGCGC
CTTATCCGGTAACTATCGTCTTGAGTCCAACCCGGTAAGACACGACTTATCGCCACTGGCAGCAGCCACT
GGTAACAGGATTAGCAGAGCGAGGTATGTAGGCGGTGCTACAGAGTTCTTGAAGTGGTGGCCTAACTACG
GCTACACTAGAAGAACAGTATTTGGTATCTGCGCTCTGCTGAAGCCAGTTACCTTCGGAAAAAGAGTTGG
TAGCTCTTGATCCGGCAAACAAACCACCGCTGGTAGCGGTGGTTTTTTTGTTTGCAAGCAGCAGATTACG
CGCAGAAAAAAAGGATCTCAAGAAGATCCTTTGATCTTTTCTACGGGGTCTGACGCTCAGTGGAACGAAA
ACTCACGTTAAGGGATTTTGGTCATGAGATTATCAAAAAGGATCTTCACCTAGATCCTTTTAAATTAAAA
ATGAAGTTTTAAATCAATCTAAAGTATATATGAGTAAACTTGGTCTGACAGTTACCAATGCTTAATCAGT
GAGGCACCTATCTCAGCGATCTGTCTATTTCGTTCATCCATAGTTGCCTGACTCCCCGTCGTGTAGATAA
CTACGATACGGGAGGGCTTACCATCTGGCCCCAGTGCTGCAATGATACCGCGAGACCCACGCTCACCGGC
TCCAGATTTATCAGCAATAAACCAGCCAGCCGGAAGGGCCGAGCGCAGAAGTGGTCCTGCAACTTTATCC
GCCTCCATCCAGTCTATTAATTGTTGCCGGGAAGCTAGAGTAAGTAGTTCGCCAGTTAATAGTTTGCGCA
ACGTTGTTGCCATTGCTACAGGCATCGTGGTGTCACGCTCGTCGTTTGGTATGGCTTCATTCAGCTCCGG
TTCCCAACGATCAAGGCGAGTTACATGATCCCCCATGTTGTGCAAAAAAGCGGTTAGCTCCTTCGGTCCT
CCGATCGTTGTCAGAAGTAAGTTGGCCGCAGTGTTATCACTCATGGTTATGGCAGCACTGCATAATTCTC
TTACTGTCATGCCATCCGTAAGATGCTTTTCTGTGACTGGTGAGTACTCAACCAAGTCATTCTGAGAATA
GTGTATGCGGCGACCGAGTTGCTCTTGCCCGGCGTCAATACGGGATAATACCGCGCCACATAGCAGAACT
TTAAAAGTGCTCATCATTGGAAAACGTTCTTCGGGGCGAAAACTCTCAAGGATCTTACCGCTGTTGAGAT
CCAGTTCGATGTAACCCACTCGTGCACCCAACTGATCTTCAGCATCTTTTACTTTCACCAGCGTTTCTGG
GTGAGCAAAAACAGGAAGGCAAAATGCCGCAAAAAAGGGAATAAGGGCGACACGGAAATGTTGAATACTC
ATACTCTTCCTTTTTCAATATTATTGAAGCATTTATCAGGGTTATTGTCTCATGAGCGGATACATATTTG
AATGTATTTAGAAAAATAAACAAATAGGGGTTCCGCGCACATTTCCCCGAAAAGTGCCACCTGGGTCGAC
ATTGATTATTGACTAGTAATAGTAATCAATTACGGGGTCATTA
